Addgene plasmid #112926: pKLV2-U6gRNASAM(gEmpty)-TREGFP-PGKpuroBFP-W
Purpose: CRISPR-a reporter assay lentiviral vector (empty gRNA control)
Depositing lab: Kosuke Yusa. Depositing organization: Wellcome Sanger Institute. Publication: Pooled extracellular receptor-ligand interaction screening using CRISPR activation. Chong ZS, Ohnishi S, Yusa K, Wright GJ. Genome Biol. 2018 Nov 26;19(1):205. doi: 10.1186/s13059-018-1581-3. PubMed 30477585.
Backbone
  Vector backbone: pKLV2 lentiviral vector
  Backbone size w/o insert (bp): 6330
  Total vector size (bp): 9757
  Vector type: Mammalian Expression, Lentiviral, CRISPR
  Selectable markers: Puromycin
Growth in bacteria
  Bacterial resistance: Ampicillin, 100 μg/mL
  Growth temperature: 37°C
  Growth strain: NEB Stable
  Copy number: High Copy
Gene/Insert
  Gene/Insert name: hU6-gRNASAM(empty), TREGFP, PGKpuroGFP
  Species: Synthetic; S. pyogenes
  Insert size (bp): 4300
  Cloning method: Gateway Cloning
  Sequencing primers: 5′ AGATAATTAGAATTAATTTGACTG
Terms and licenses: Academic/Nonprofit Terms; Industry Terms: Not Available to Industry
How to cite: pKLV2-U6gRNASAM(gEmpty)-TREGFP-PGKpuroBFP-W was a gift from Kosuke Yusa (Addgene plasmid # 112926 ; http://n2t.net/addgene:112926 ; RRID:Addgene_112926)
