[The description below was written by a language model from this plasmid's Addgene catalogue record and pLannotate feature annotations shown in this document.]
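Description:
pKLV2-U6gRNASAM(gEmpty)-TREGFP-PGKpuroBFP-W is a 9,757 bp lentiviral CRISPR activation (CRISPRa) reporter plasmid built on the pKLV2 backbone, serving as the empty-guide control for the reporter assay. It is maintained in E. coli through a high-copy ColE1/pUC-type origin with ampicillin resistance, and it also carries an f1 origin. The transfer cassette has a chimeric CMV enhancer/promoter fused to a truncated HIV-1 5' LTR, so viral genomic RNA can be made in packaging cells. This is followed by the Ψ packaging signal with a gag fragment, the RRE for Rev-dependent export, a cPPT/CTS, a WPRE, a truncated downstream LTR and a bGH polyadenylation signal. The two annotated sequence records (depositor and sequencing-derived) show the same 33 features, differing only in their start coordinate.

The payload has three units. A human U6 Pol III promoter drives an S. pyogenes guide RNA scaffold containing two MS2 stem loops. This is the SAM-type design, in which MS2 coat protein fusions bring activator domains to a dCas9 complex; here the name and purpose indicate that no targeting spacer is present. Downstream, a tight TRE promoter (seven tet operators plus a minimal CMV promoter) controls EGFP, which is presumably the activatable readout when a guide directs the activator to that promoter, so this empty version would define background GFP. A mouse PGK promoter then constitutively expresses puromycin resistance followed by TagBFP, allowing selection and blue-fluorescent marking of transduced mammalian cells. The element linking these two coding sequences is not annotated. The catalogue insert field reads "PGKpuroGFP", but both the name and the feature tables indicate BFP.
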