Features (pLannotate 1.2.2; 33 found; start..end, strand, type, name):
     30..458     -  rep_origin     f1 ori (sequence partly withheld): f1 bacteriophage origin of replication; arrow indicates direction of (+) strand synthesis
    463..618     -  CDS            lacZα (fragment): LacZα fragment of β-galactosidase; lacZ fragment
    626..644     +  promoter       T7 promoter: promoter for bacteriophage T7 RNA polymerase
    658..958     +  enhancer       CMV enhancer: human cytomegalovirus immediate early enhancer
    959..1158    +  promoter       CMV promoter: human cytomegalovirus (CMV) immediate early promoter
   1176..1356    +  LTR            5' LTR (truncated): truncated 5' long terminal repeat (LTR) from HIV-1
   1403..1528    +  misc_feature   HIV-1 Ψ: packaging signal of human immunodeficiency virus type 1
   1512..1850    +  CDS            HIV-1 gag (fragment): gag protein from human immunodeficiency virus 1; gag
   2027..2260    +  misc_feature   RRE: The Rev response element (RRE) of HIV-1 allows for Rev-dependent mRNA export from the nucleus to the cytoplasm.
   2637..2737    +  CDS            Rev (fragment): human immunodeficiency virus 1 (HIV-1) Rev protein; rev; enhances nuclear export of unspliced and incompletely spliced viral mRNAs
   2780..3020    +  promoter       U6 promoter: RNA polymerase III promoter for human U6 snRNA
   3064..3082    +  misc_RNA       MS2 stem loop: stem loop that binds the bacteriophage MS2 coat protein
   3093..3129    +  misc_RNA       gRNA scaffold (fragment): guide RNA scaffold for the Streptococcus pyogenes CRISPR/Cas9 system
   3134..3152    +  misc_RNA       MS2 stem loop: stem loop that binds the bacteriophage MS2 coat protein
   3163..3182    +  misc_RNA       gRNA scaffold (fragment): guide RNA scaffold for the Streptococcus pyogenes CRISPR/Cas9 system
   3220..3337    +  misc_feature   cPPT/CTS: central polypurine tract and central termination sequence of HIV-1
   3398..3712    +  promoter       tight TRE promoter: Tet-responsive promoter PTight, consisting of seven tet operator sequences followed by the minimal CMV promoter
   3728..4447    +  CDS            EGFP: the original enhanced GFP (Yang et al., 1996) mammalian codon-optimized
   4463..4962    +  promoter       PGK promoter: mouse phosphoglycerate kinase 1 promoter
   5002..5598    +  CDS            PuroR (fragment): puromycin N-acetyltransferase; pac from Streptomyces; confers resistance to puromycin
   5671..6369    +  CDS            TagBFP: TagBFP is a basic (constitutively fluorescent) blue fluorescent protein published in 2008, derived from Entacmaea quadricolor. It is reported to be a very rapidly-maturing monomer with very low acid sensitivity.
   6381..6967    +  misc_feature   WPRE: woodchuck hepatitis virus posttranscriptional regulatory element
   6961..7107    +  CDS            nef (fragment): NEF_HV1LA - Experimental evidence at protein level: Swiss-Prot protein existence level 1. Extracellular Nef protein targets CD4(+) T-lymphocytes for apoptosis by interacting with CXCR4 surface receptors. From Human immunodeficiency virus type 1 group M subtype B (isolate Lai) (HIV-1).
   7115..7293    +  LTR            5' LTR (truncated): truncated 5' long terminal repeat (LTR) from HIV-1
   7319..7430    +  polyA_signal   bGH poly(A) signal: bovine growth hormone polyadenylation signal
   7569..7587    -  promoter       T3 promoter: promoter for bacteriophage T3 RNA polymerase
   7632..7648    -  protein_bind   lac operator: The lac repressor binds to the lac operator to inhibit transcription in E. coli. This inhibition can be relieved by adding lactose or isopropyl-β-D-thiogalactopyranoside (IPTG). lac repressor encoded by lacI
   7656..7686    -  promoter       lac promoter: promoter for the E. coli lac operon
   7701..7722    -  protein_bind   CAP binding site: CAP binding activates transcription in the presence of cAMP. E. coli catabolite activator protein
   7735..7827    -  CDS            lacI (fragment): lac repressor; lacI; The lac repressor binds to the lac operator to inhibit transcription in E. coli. This inhibition can be relieved by adding lactose or isopropyl-β-D-thiogalactopyranoside (IPTG).
   8010..8598    -  rep_origin     ori: high-copy-number ColE1/pMB1/pBR322/pUC origin of replication
   8769..9629    -  CDS            AmpR: β-lactamase; bla; confers resistance to ampicillin, carbenicillin, and related antibiotics
   9630..9734    -  promoter       AmpR promoter: bla
>Addgene plasmid #112926 | pKLV2-U6gRNASAM(gEmpty)-TREGFP-PGKpuroBFP-W | depositor full sequence | sequence record 212998 | pKLV2-U6gRNASAM(gEmpty)-TREGFP-PGKpuroBFP-W sequence 9757 bps
CTAAATTGTAAGCGTTAATATTTTGTTAAAATTCGCGTTAAATTTTTGTTAAATCAGCTCATTTTTTAAC
CAATAGGCCGAAATCGGCAAAATCCCTTATAAATCAAAAGAATAGACCGAGATAGGGT
[37 nt withheld, positions 129-165]
AAAGAACGTGGACTCCAACGTCAAAGG
[49 nt withheld, positions 193-241]
T
[91 nt withheld, positions 243-333]
G
[124 nt withheld, positions 335-458]
CCCATTCGCCATTCAGGCTGCGCAACTGTTGGGAAGGGCGATCGGTGCGGGCCTCTTCGCTATTACGCCA
GCTGGCGAAAGGGGGATGTGCTGCAAGGCGATTAAGTTGGGTAACGCCAGGGTTTTCCCAGTCACGACGT
TGTAAAACGACGGCCAGTGAGCGCGCGTAATACGACTCACTATAGGGCGAATTGACTAGTACATAACTTA
CGGTAAATGGCCCGCCTGGCTGACCGCCCAACGACCCCCGCCCATTGACGTCAATAATGACGTATGTTCC
CATAGTAACGCCAATAGGGACTTTCCATTGACGTCAATGGGTGGAGTATTTACGGTAAACTGCCCACTTG
GCAGTACATCAAGTGTATCATATGCCAAGTACGCCCCCTATTGACGTCAATGACGGTAAATGGCCCGCCT
GGCATTATGCCCAGTACATGACCTTATGGGACTTTCCTACTTGGCAGTACATCTACGTATTAGTCATCGC
TATTACCATGGTGATGCGGTTTTGGCAGTACATCAATGGGCGTGGATAGCGGTTTGACTCACGGGGATTT
CCAAGTCTCCACCCCATTGACGTCAATGGGAGTTTGTTTTGGCACCAAAATCAACGGGACTTTCCAAAAT
GTCGTAACAACTCCGCCCCATTGACGCAAATGGGCGGTAGGCGTGTACGGTGGGAGGTCTATATAAGCAG
CGCGTTTTGCCTGTACTGGGTCTCTCTGGTTAGACCAGATCTGAGCCTGGGAGCTCTCTGGCTAACTAGG
GAACCCACTGCTTAAGCCTCAATAAAGCTTGCCTTGAGTGCTTCAAGTAGTGTGTGCCCGTCTGTTGTGT
GACTCTGGTAACTAGAGATCCCTCAGACCCTTTTAGTCAGTGTGGAAAATCTCTAGCAGTGGCGCCCGAA
CAGGGACTTGAAAGCGAAAGGGAAACCAGAGGAGCTCTCTCGACGCAGGACTCGGCTTGCTGAAGCGCGC
ACGGCAAGAGGCGAGGGGCGGCGACTGGTGAGTACGCCAAAAATTTTGACTAGCGGAGGCTAGAAGGAGA
GAGATGGGTGCGAGAGCGTCAGTATTAAGCGGGGGAGAATTAGATCGCGATGGGAAAAAATTCGGTTAAG
GCCAGGGGGAAAGAAAAAATATAAATTAAAACATATAGTATGGGCAAGCAGGGAGCTAGAACGATTCGCA
GTTAATCCTGGCCTGTTAGAAACATCAGAAGGCTGTAGACAAATACTGGGACAGCTACAACCATCCCTTC
AGACAGGATCAGAAGAACTTAGATCATTATATAATACAGTAGCAACCCTCTATTGTGTGCATCAAAGGAT
AGAGATAAAAGACACCAAGGAAGCTTTAGACAAGATAGAGGAAGAGCAAAACAAAAGTAAGACCACCGCA
CAGCAAGCGGCCGGCCGCGCTGATCTTCAGACCTGGAGGAGGAGATATGAGGGACAATTGGAGAAGTGAA
TTATATAAATATAAAGTAGTAAAAATTGAACCATTAGGAGTAGCACCCACCAAGGCAAAGAGAAGAGTGG
TGCAGAGAGAAAAAAGAGCAGTGGGAATAGGAGCTTTGTTCCTTGGGTTCTTGGGAGCAGCAGGAAGCAC
TATGGGCGCAGCGTCAATGACGCTGACGGTACAGGCCAGACAATTATTGTCTGGTATAGTGCAGCAGCAG
AACAATTTGCTGAGGGCTATTGAGGCGCAACAGCATCTGTTGCAACTCACAGTCTGGGGCATCAAGCAGC
TCCAGGCAAGAATCCTGGCTGTGGAAAGATACCTAAAGGATCAACAGCTCCTGGGGATTTGGGGTTGCTC
TGGAAAACTCATTTGCACCACTGCTGTGCCTTGGAATGCTAGTTGGAGTAATAAATCTCTGGAACAGATT
TGGAATCACACGACCTGGATGGAGTGGGACAGAGAAATTAACAATTACACAAGCTTAATACACTCCTTAA
TTGAAGAATCGCAAAACCAGCAAGAAAAGAATGAACAAGAATTATTGGAATTAGATAAATGGGCAAGTTT
GTGGAATTGGTTTAACATAACAAATTGGCTGTGGTATATAAAATTATTCATAATGATAGTAGGAGGCTTG
GTAGGTTTAAGAATAGTTTTTGCTGTACTTTCTATAGTGAATAGAGTTAGGCAGGGATATTCACCATTAT
CGTTTCAGACCCACCTCCCAACCCCGAGGGGACCCGACAGGCCCGAAGGAATAGAAGAAGAAGGTGGAGA
GAGAGACAGAGACAGATCCATTCGATTAGTGAACGGATCGGCACTGCGTGCGCCAATTCTGCAGCCAAGG
TCGGGCAGGAAGAGGGCCTATTTCCCATGATTCCTTCATATTTGCATATACGATACAAGGCTGTTAGAGA
GATAATTAGAATTAATTTGACTGTAAACACAAAGATATTAGTACAAAATACGTGACGTAGAAAGTAATAA
TTTCTTGGGTAGTTTGCAGTTTTAAAATTATGTTTTAAAATGGACTATCATATGCTTACCGTAACTTGAA
AGTATTTCGATTTCTTGGCTTTATATATCTTGTGGAAAGGACGAAACACCGGGTCTTCGAGAAGACACGT
TTAAGAGCTAGGCCAACATGAGGATCACCCATGTCTGCAGGGCCTAGCAAGTTTAAATAAGGCTAGTCCG
TTATCAACTTGGCCAACATGAGGATCACCCATGTCTGCAGGGCCAAGTGGCACCGAGTCGGTGCTTTTTT
TCTGCAGACAAATGGCAGTATTCATCCACAATTTTAAAAGAAAAGGGGGGATTGGGGGGTACAGTGCAGG
GGAAAGAATAGTAGACATAATAGCAACAGACATACAAACTAAAGAATTACAAAAACAAATTACAAAAATT
CAAAATTTTCGGGTTTATTACAGGGACAGCAGAGATCCAGTTTGGTTAGTACCGGGCCCTACGCGTCTCG
AGTTTACTCCCTATCAGTGATAGAGAACGTATGTCGAGTTTACTCCCTATCAGTGATAGAGAACGATGTC
GAGTTTACTCCCTATCAGTGATAGAGAACGTATGTCGAGTTTACTCCCTATCAGTGATAGAGAACGTATG
TCGAGTTTACTCCCTATCAGTGATAGAGAACGTATGTCGAGTTTATCCCTATCAGTGATAGAGAACGTAT
GTCGAGTTTACTCCCTATCAGTGATAGAGAACGTATGTCGAGGTAGGCGTGTACGGTGGGAGGCCTATAT
AAGCAGAGCTCGTTTAGTGAACCGTCAGATCGCCTGGAGAATTCCCACCATGGTGAGCAAGGGCGAGGAG
CTGTTCACCGGGGTGGTGCCCATCCTGGTCGAGCTGGACGGCGACGTGAACGGCCACAAGTTCAGCGTGT
CCGGCGAGGGCGAGGGCGATGCCACCTACGGCAAGCTGACCCTGAAGTTCATCTGCACCACCGGCAAGCT
GCCCGTGCCCTGGCCCACCCTCGTGACCACCCTGACCTACGGCGTGCAGTGCTTCAGCCGCTACCCCGAC
CACATGAAGCAGCACGACTTCTTCAAGTCCGCCATGCCCGAAGGCTACGTCCAGGAGCGCACCATCTTCT
TCAAGGACGACGGCAACTACAAGACCCGCGCCGAGGTGAAGTTCGAGGGCGACACCCTGGTGAACCGCAT
CGAGCTGAAGGGCATCGACTTCAAGGAGGACGGCAACATCCTGGGGCACAAGCTGGAGTACAACTACAAC
AGCCACAACGTCTATATCATGGCCGACAAGCAGAAGAACGGCATCAAGGTGAACTTCAAGATCCGCCACA
ACATCGAGGACGGCAGCGTGCAGCTCGCCGACCACTACCAGCAGAACACCCCCATCGGCGACGGCCCCGT
GCTGCTGCCCGACAACCACTACCTGAGCACCCAGTCCGCCCTGAGCAAAGACCCCAACGAGAAGCGCGAT
CACATGGTCCTGCTGGAGTTCGTGACCGCCGCCGGGATCACTCACGGCATGGACGAGCTGTACAAGTAAG
GATCCAATTCTACCGGGTAGGGGAGGCGCTTTTCCCAAGGCAGTCTGGAGCATGCGCTTTAGCAGCCCCG
CTGGGCACTTGGCGCTACACAAGTGGCCTCTGGCCTCGCACACATTCCACATCCACCGGTAGGCGCCAAC
CGGCTCCGTTCTTTGGTGGCCCCTTCGCGCCACCTTCTACTCCTCCCCTAGTCAGGAAGTTCCCCCCCGC
CCCGCAGCTCGCGTCGTGCAGGACGTGACAAATGGAAGTAGCACGTCTCACTAGTCTCGTGCAGATGGAC
AGCACCGCTGAGCAATGGAAGCGGGTAGGCCTTTGGGGCAGCGGCCAATAGCAGCTTTGCTCCTTCGCTT
TCTGGGCTCAGAGGCTGGGAAGGGGTGGGTCCGGGGGCGGGCTCAGGGGCGGGCTCAGGGGCGGGGCGGG
CGCCCGAAGGTCCTCCGGAGGCCCGGCATTCTGCACGCTTCAAAAGCGCACGTCTGCCGCGCTGTTCTCC
TCTTCCTCATCTCCGGGCCTTTCGACCTGCATCCATCTAGATCTCGAGCAGCTGAAGCTTACCATGACCG
AGTACAAGCCCACGGTGCGCCTCGCCACCCGCGACGACGTCCCCAGGGCCGTACGCACCCTCGCCGCCGC
GTTCGCCGACTACCCCGCCACGCGCCACACCGTCGATCCGGACCGCCACATCGAGCGGGTCACCGAGCTG
CAAGAACTCTTCCTCACGCGCGTCGGGCTCGACATCGGCAAGGTGTGGGTCGCGGACGACGGCGCCGCGG
TGGCGGTCTGGACCACGCCGGAGAGCGTCGAAGCGGGGGCGGTGTTCGCCGAGATCGGCCCGCGCATGGC
CGAGTTGAGCGGTTCCCGGCTGGCCGCGCAGCAACAGATGGAAGGCCTCCTGGCGCCGCACCGGCCCAAG
GAGCCCGCGTGGTTCCTGGCCACCGTCGGCGTCTCGCCCGACCACCAGGGCAAGGGTCTGGGCAGCGCCG
TCGTGCTCCCCGGAGTGGAGGCGGCCGAGCGCGCCGGGGTGCCCGCCTTCCTGGAGACCTCCGCGCCCCG
CAACCTCCCCTTCTACGAGCGGCTCGGCTTCACCGTCACCGCCGACGTCGAGGTGCCCGAAGGACCGCGC
ACCTGGTGCATGACCCGCAAGCCCGGTGCCGGCGGCGGGTCCGGAGGAGAGGGCAGAGGAAGTCTCCTAA
CATGCGGTGACGTGGAGGAGAATCCTGGCCCAATGAGCGAGCTGATTAAGGAGAACATGCACATGAAGCT
GTACATGGAGGGCACCGTGGACAACCATCACTTCAAGTGCACATCCGAGGGCGAAGGCAAGCCCTACGAG
GGCACCCAGACCATGAGAATCAAGGTGGTCGAGGGCGGCCCTCTCCCCTTCGCCTTCGACATCCTGGCTA
CTAGCTTCCTCTACGGCAGCAAGACCTTCATCAACCACACCCAGGGCATCCCCGACTTCTTCAAGCAGTC
CTTCCCTGAGGGCTTCACATGGGAGAGAGTCACCACATACGAGGACGGGGGCGTGCTGACCGCTACCCAG
GACACCAGCCTCCAGGACGGCTGCCTCATCTACAACGTCAAGATCAGAGGGGTGAACTTCACATCCAACG
GCCCTGTGATGCAGAAGAAAACACTCGGCTGGGAGGCCTTCACCGAGACGCTGTACCCCGCTGACGGCGG
CCTGGAAGGCAGAAACGACATGGCCCTGAAGCTCGTGGGCGGGAGCCATCTGATCGCAAACATCAAGACC
ACATATAGATCCAAGAAACCCGCTAAGAACCTCAAGATGCCTGGCGTCTACTATGTGGACTACAGACTGG
AAAGAATCAAGGAGGCCAACAACGAGACCTACGTCGAGCAGCACGAGGTGGCAGTGGCCAGATACTGCGA
CCTCCCTAGCAAACTGGGGCACAAGCTTAATTGAGCGGCCGCTCAACCTCTGGATTACAAAATTTGTGAA
AGATTGACTGGTATTCTTAACTATGTTGCTCCTTTTACGCTATGTGGATACGCTGCTTTAATGCCTTTGT
ATCATGCTATTGCTTCCCGTATGGCTTTCATTTTCTCCTCCTTGTATAAATCCTGGTTGCTGTCTCTTTA
TGAGGAGTTGTGGCCCGTTGTCAGGCAACGTGGCGTGGTGTGCACTGTGTTTGCTGACGCAACCCCCACT
GGTTGGGGCATTGCCACCACCTGTCAGCTCCTTTCCGGGACTTTCGCTTTCCCCCTCCCTATTGCCACGG
CGGAACTCATCGCCGCCTGCCTTGCCCGCTGCTGGACAGGGGCTCGGCTGTTGGGCACTGACAATTCCGT
GGTGTTGTCGGGGAAATCATCGTCCTTTCCTTGGCTGCTCGCCTGTGTTGCCACCTGGATTCTGCGCGGG
ACGTCCTTCTGCTACGTCCCTTCGGCCCTCAATCCAGCGGACCTTCCTTCCCGCGGCCTGCTGCCGGCTC
TGCGGCCTCTTCCGCGTCTACGCCTTCGCCCTCAGACGAGTCGGATCTCCCTTTGGGCCGCCTCCCCGCA
GGTACCTTTAAGACCAATGACTTACAAGGCAGCTGTAGATCTTAGCCACTTTTTAAAAGAAAAGGGGGGA
CTGGAAGGGCTAATTCACTCCCAAAGAAGTCAAGATCTGCTTTTTGCCTGTACTGGGTCTCTCTGGTTAG
ACCAGAGTCTCTCTGGTTAGACCAGATCTGAGCCTGGGAGCTCTCTGGCTAACTAGGGAACCCACTGCTT
AAGCCTCAATAAAGCTTGCCTTGAGTGCTTCAAGTAGTGTGTGCCCGTCTGTTGTGTGACTCTGGTAACT
AGAGATCCCTCAGACCCTTTTAGTCAGTGTGGAAAATCTCTAGCAGTTTAAACCCGCTGATCAGCCTCGA
CTGTGCCTTCTAGTTGCCAGCCATCTGTTGTTTGCCCCTCCCCCGTGCCTTCCTTGACCCTGGAAGGTGC
CACTCCCACTGTCCTTTCCTAATAAAATGAGGAAATTGCATCGCATTGTCTGAGTAGGTGTCATTCTATT
CTGGGGGGTGGGGTGGGGCAGGACAGCAAGGGGGAGGATTGGGAAGTCAATAGCAGGCATGCTGGGGATG
CGGTGGGCTCTATGGGCGGCCGTTAATTAAGCTTTTGTTCCCTTTAGTGAGGGTTAATTGCGCGCTTGGC
GTAATCATGGTCATAGCTGTTTCCTGTGTGAAATTGTTATCCGCTCACAATTCCACACAACATACGAGCC
GGAAGCATAAAGTGTAAAGCCTGGGGTGCCTAATGAGTGAGCTAACTCACATTAATTGCGTTGCGCTCAC
TGCCCGCTTTCCAGTCGGGAAACCTGTCGTGCCAGCTGCATTAATGAATCGGCCAACGCGCGGGGAGAGG
CGGTTTGCGTATTGGGCGCTCTTCCGCTTCCTCGCTCACTGACTCGCTGCGCTCGGTCGTTCGGCTGCGG
CGAGCGGTATCAGCTCACTCAAAGGCGGTAATACGGTTATCCACAGAATCAGGGGATAACGCAGGAAAGA
ACATGTGAGCAAAAGGCCAGCAAAAGGCCAGGAACCGTAAAAAGGCCGCGTTGCTGGCGTTTTTCCATAG
GCTCCGCCCCCCTGACGAGCATCACAAAAATCGACGCTCAAGTCAGAGGTGGCGAAACCCGACAGGACTA
TAAAGATACCAGGCGTTTCCCCCTGGAAGCTCCCTCGTGCGCTCTCCTGTTCCGACCCTGCCGCTTACCG
GATACCTGTCCGCCTTTCTCCCTTCGGGAAGCGTGGCGCTTTCTCATAGCTCACGCTGTAGGTATCTCAG
TTCGGTGTAGGTCGTTCGCTCCAAGCTGGGCTGTGTGCACGAACCCCCCGTTCAGCCCGACCGCTGCGCC
TTATCCGGTAACTATCGTCTTGAGTCCAACCCGGTAAGACACGACTTATCGCCACTGGCAGCAGCCACTG
GTAACAGGATTAGCAGAGCGAGGTATGTAGGCGGTGCTACAGAGTTCTTGAAGTGGTGGCCTAACTACGG
CTACACTAGAAGGACAGTATTTGGTATCTGCGCTCTGCTGAAGCCAGTTACCTTCGGAAAAAGAGTTGGT
AGCTCTTGATCCGGCAAACAAACCACCGCTGGTAGCGGTGGTTTTTTTGTTTGCAAGCAGCAGATTACGC
GCAGAAAAAAAGGATCTCAAGAAGATCCTTTGATCTTTTCTACGGGGTCTGACGCTCAGTGGAACGAAAA
CTCACGTTAAGGGATTTTGGTCATGAGATTATCAAAAAGGATCTTCACCTAGATCCTTTTAAATTAAAAA
TGAAGTTTTAAATCAATCTAAAGTATATATGAGTAAACTTGGTCTGACAGTTACCAATGCTTAATCAGTG
AGGCACCTATCTCAGCGATCTGTCTATTTCGTTCATCCATAGTTGCCTGACTCCCCGTCGTGTAGATAAC
TACGATACGGGAGGGCTTACCATCTGGCCCCAGTGCTGCAATGATACCGCGAGACCCACGCTCACCGGCT
CCAGATTTATCAGCAATAAACCAGCCAGCCGGAAGGGCCGAGCGCAGAAGTGGTCCTGCAACTTTATCCG
CCTCCATCCAGTCTATTAATTGTTGCCGGGAAGCTAGAGTAAGTAGTTCGCCAGTTAATAGTTTGCGCAA
CGTTGTTGCCATTGCTACAGGCATCGTGGTGTCACGCTCGTCGTTTGGTATGGCTTCATTCAGCTCCGGT
TCCCAACGATCAAGGCGAGTTACATGATCCCCCATGTTGTGCAAAAAAGCGGTTAGCTCCTTCGGTCCTC
CGATCGTTGTCAGAAGTAAGTTGGCCGCAGTGTTATCACTCATGGTTATGGCAGCACTGCATAATTCTCT
TACTGTCATGCCATCCGTAAGATGCTTTTCTGTGACTGGTGAGTACTCAACCAAGTCATTCTGAGAATAG
TGTATGCGGCGACCGAGTTGCTCTTGCCCGGCGTCAATACGGGATAATACCGCGCCACATAGCAGAACTT
TAAAAGTGCTCATCATTGGAAAACGTTCTTCGGGGCGAAAACTCTCAAGGATCTTACCGCTGTTGAGATC
CAGTTCGATGTAACCCACTCGTGCACCCAACTGATCTTCAGCATCTTTTACTTTCACCAGCGTTTCTGGG
TGAGCAAAAACAGGAAGGCAAAATGCCGCAAAAAAGGGAATAAGGGCGACACGGAAATGTTGAATACTCA
TACTCTTCCTTTTTCAATATTATTGAAGCATTTATCAGGGTTATTGTCTCATGAGCGGATACATATTTGA
ATGTATTTAGAAAAATAAACAAATAGGGGTTCCGCGCACATTTCCCCGAAAAGTGCCAC
