Features (pLannotate 1.2.2; 33 found; start..end, strand, type, name):
      1..241     +  promoter       U6 promoter: RNA polymerase III promoter for human U6 snRNA
    285..303     +  misc_RNA       MS2 stem loop: stem loop that binds the bacteriophage MS2 coat protein
    314..350     +  misc_RNA       gRNA scaffold (fragment): guide RNA scaffold for the Streptococcus pyogenes CRISPR/Cas9 system
    355..373     +  misc_RNA       MS2 stem loop: stem loop that binds the bacteriophage MS2 coat protein
    384..403     +  misc_RNA       gRNA scaffold (fragment): guide RNA scaffold for the Streptococcus pyogenes CRISPR/Cas9 system
    441..558     +  misc_feature   cPPT/CTS: central polypurine tract and central termination sequence of HIV-1
    619..933     +  promoter       tight TRE promoter: Tet-responsive promoter PTight, consisting of seven tet operator sequences followed by the minimal CMV promoter
    949..1668    +  CDS            EGFP: the original enhanced GFP (Yang et al., 1996) mammalian codon-optimized
   1684..2183    +  promoter       PGK promoter: mouse phosphoglycerate kinase 1 promoter
   2223..2819    +  CDS            PuroR (fragment): puromycin N-acetyltransferase; pac from Streptomyces; confers resistance to puromycin
   2892..3590    +  CDS            TagBFP: TagBFP is a basic (constitutively fluorescent) blue fluorescent protein published in 2008, derived from Entacmaea quadricolor. It is reported to be a very rapidly-maturing monomer with very low acid sensitivity.
   3602..4188    +  misc_feature   WPRE: woodchuck hepatitis virus posttranscriptional regulatory element
   4182..4328    +  CDS            nef (fragment): NEF_HV1LA - Experimental evidence at protein level: Swiss-Prot protein existence level 1. Extracellular Nef protein targets CD4(+) T-lymphocytes for apoptosis by interacting with CXCR4 surface receptors. From Human immunodeficiency virus type 1 group M subtype B (isolate Lai) (HIV-1).
   4336..4514    +  LTR            5' LTR (truncated): truncated 5' long terminal repeat (LTR) from HIV-1
   4540..4651    +  polyA_signal   bGH poly(A) signal: bovine growth hormone polyadenylation signal
   4790..4808    -  promoter       T3 promoter: promoter for bacteriophage T3 RNA polymerase
   4853..4869    -  protein_bind   lac operator: The lac repressor binds to the lac operator to inhibit transcription in E. coli. This inhibition can be relieved by adding lactose or isopropyl-β-D-thiogalactopyranoside (IPTG). lac repressor encoded by lacI
   4877..4907    -  promoter       lac promoter: promoter for the E. coli lac operon
   4922..4943    -  protein_bind   CAP binding site: CAP binding activates transcription in the presence of cAMP. E. coli catabolite activator protein
   4956..5048    -  CDS            lacI (fragment): lac repressor; lacI; The lac repressor binds to the lac operator to inhibit transcription in E. coli. This inhibition can be relieved by adding lactose or isopropyl-β-D-thiogalactopyranoside (IPTG).
   5231..5819    -  rep_origin     ori: high-copy-number ColE1/pMB1/pBR322/pUC origin of replication
   5990..6850    -  CDS            AmpR: β-lactamase; bla; confers resistance to ampicillin, carbenicillin, and related antibiotics
   6851..6955    -  promoter       AmpR promoter: bla
   7008..7436    -  rep_origin     f1 ori (sequence partly withheld): f1 bacteriophage origin of replication; arrow indicates direction of (+) strand synthesis
   7441..7596    -  CDS            lacZα (fragment): LacZα fragment of β-galactosidase; lacZ fragment
   7604..7622    +  promoter       T7 promoter: promoter for bacteriophage T7 RNA polymerase
   7636..7936    +  enhancer       CMV enhancer: human cytomegalovirus immediate early enhancer
   7937..8136    +  promoter       CMV promoter: human cytomegalovirus (CMV) immediate early promoter
   8154..8334    +  LTR            5' LTR (truncated): truncated 5' long terminal repeat (LTR) from HIV-1
   8381..8506    +  misc_feature   HIV-1 Ψ: packaging signal of human immunodeficiency virus type 1
   8490..8828    +  CDS            HIV-1 gag (fragment): gag protein from human immunodeficiency virus 1; gag
   9005..9238    +  misc_feature   RRE: The Rev response element (RRE) of HIV-1 allows for Rev-dependent mRNA export from the nucleus to the cytoplasm.
   9615..9715    +  CDS            Rev (fragment): human immunodeficiency virus 1 (HIV-1) Rev protein; rev; enhances nuclear export of unspliced and incompletely spliced viral mRNAs
>Addgene plasmid #112926 | pKLV2-U6gRNASAM(gEmpty)-TREGFP-PGKpuroBFP-W | addgene full sequence | sequence record 217738 | Addgene NGS Result
GAGGGCCTATTTCCCATGATTCCTTCATATTTGCATATACGATACAAGGCTGTTAGAGAGATAATTAGAA
TTAATTTGACTGTAAACACAAAGATATTAGTACAAAATACGTGACGTAGAAAGTAATAATTTCTTGGGTA
GTTTGCAGTTTTAAAATTATGTTTTAAAATGGACTATCATATGCTTACCGTAACTTGAAAGTATTTCGAT
TTCTTGGCTTTATATATCTTGTGGAAAGGACGAAACACCGGGTCTTCGAGAAGACACGTTTAAGAGCTAG
GCCAACATGAGGATCACCCATGTCTGCAGGGCCTAGCAAGTTTAAATAAGGCTAGTCCGTTATCAACTTG
GCCAACATGAGGATCACCCATGTCTGCAGGGCCAAGTGGCACCGAGTCGGTGCTTTTTTTCTGCAGACAA
ATGGCAGTATTCATCCACAATTTTAAAAGAAAAGGGGGGATTGGGGGGTACAGTGCAGGGGAAAGAATAG
TAGACATAATAGCAACAGACATACAAACTAAAGAATTACAAAAACAAATTACAAAAATTCAAAATTTTCG
GGTTTATTACAGGGACAGCAGAGATCCAGTTTGGTTAGTACCGGGCCCTACGCGTCTCGAGTTTACTCCC
TATCAGTGATAGAGAACGTATGTCGAGTTTACTCCCTATCAGTGATAGAGAACGATGTCGAGTTTACTCC
CTATCAGTGATAGAGAACGTATGTCGAGTTTACTCCCTATCAGTGATAGAGAACGTATGTCGAGTTTACT
CCCTATCAGTGATAGAGAACGTATGTCGAGTTTATCCCTATCAGTGATAGAGAACGTATGTCGAGTTTAC
TCCCTATCAGTGATAGAGAACGTATGTCGAGGTAGGCGTGTACGGTGGGAGGCCTATATAAGCAGAGCTC
GTTTAGTGAACCGTCAGATCGCCTGGAGAATTCCCACCATGGTGAGCAAGGGCGAGGAGCTGTTCACCGG
GGTGGTGCCCATCCTGGTCGAGCTGGACGGCGACGTAAACGGCCACAAGTTCAGCGTGTCCGGCGAGGGC
GAGGGCGATGCCACCTACGGCAAGCTGACCCTGAAGTTCATCTGCACCACCGGCAAGCTGCCCGTGCCCT
GGCCCACCCTCGTGACCACCCTGACCTACGGCGTGCAGTGCTTCAGCCGCTACCCCGACCACATGAAGCA
GCACGACTTCTTCAAGTCCGCCATGCCCGAAGGCTACGTCCAGGAGCGCACCATCTTCTTCAAGGACGAC
GGCAACTACAAGACCCGCGCCGAGGTGAAGTTCGAGGGCGACACCCTGGTGAACCGCATCGAGCTGAAGG
GCATCGACTTCAAGGAGGACGGCAACATCCTGGGGCACAAGCTGGAGTACAACTACAACAGCCACAACGT
CTATATCATGGCCGACAAGCAGAAGAACGGCATCAAGGTGAACTTCAAGATCCGCCACAACATCGAGGAC
GGCAGCGTGCAGCTCGCCGACCACTACCAGCAGAACACCCCCATCGGCGACGGCCCCGTGCTGCTGCCCG
ACAACCACTACCTGAGCACCCAGTCCGCCCTGAGCAAAGACCCCAACGAGAAGCGCGATCACATGGTCCT
GCTGGAGTTCGTGACCGCCGCCGGGATCACTCTCGGCATGGACGAGCTGTACAAGTAAGGATCCAATTCT
ACCGGGTAGGGGAGGCGCTTTTCCCAAGGCAGTCTGGAGCATGCGCTTTAGCAGCCCCGCTGGGCACTTG
GCGCTACACAAGTGGCCTCTGGCCTCGCACACATTCCACATCCACCGGTAGGCGCCAACCGGCTCCGTTC
TTTGGTGGCCCCTTCGCGCCACCTTCTACTCCTCCCCTAGTCAGGAAGTTCCCCCCCGCCCCGCAGCTCG
CGTCGTGCAGGACGTGACAAATGGAAGTAGCACGTCTCACTAGTCTCGTGCAGATGGACAGCACCGCTGA
GCAATGGAAGCGGGTAGGCCTTTGGGGCAGCGGCCAATAGCAGCTTTGCTCCTTCGCTTTCTGGGCTCAG
AGGCTGGGAAGGGGTGGGTCCGGGGGCGGGCTCAGGGGCGGGCTCAGGGGCGGGGCGGGCGCCCGAAGGT
CCTCCGGAGGCCCGGCATTCTGCACGCTTCAAAAGCGCACGTCTGCCGCGCTGTTCTCCTCTTCCTCATC
TCCGGGCCTTTCGACCTGCATCCATCTAGATCTCGAGCAGCTGAAGCTTACCATGACCGAGTACAAGCCC
ACGGTGCGCCTCGCCACCCGCGACGACGTCCCCAGGGCCGTACGCACCCTCGCCGCCGCGTTCGCCGACT
ACCCCGCCACGCGCCACACCGTCGATCCGGACCGCCACATCGAGCGGGTCACCGAGCTGCAAGAACTCTT
CCTCACGCGCGTCGGGCTCGACATCGGCAAGGTGTGGGTCGCGGACGACGGCGCCGCGGTGGCGGTCTGG
ACCACGCCGGAGAGCGTCGAAGCGGGGGCGGTGTTCGCCGAGATCGGCCCGCGCATGGCCGAGTTGAGCG
GTTCCCGGCTGGCCGCGCAGCAACAGATGGAAGGCCTCCTGGCGCCGCACCGGCCCAAGGAGCCCGCGTG
GTTCCTGGCCACCGTCGGCGTCTCGCCCGACCACCAGGGCAAGGGTCTGGGCAGCGCCGTCGTGCTCCCC
GGAGTGGAGGCGGCCGAGCGCGCCGGGGTGCCCGCCTTCCTGGAGACCTCCGCGCCCCGCAACCTCCCCT
TCTACGAGCGGCTCGGCTTCACCGTCACCGCCGACGTCGAGGTGCCCGAAGGACCGCGCACCTGGTGCAT
GACCCGCAAGCCCGGTGCCGGCGGCGGGTCCGGAGGAGAGGGCAGAGGAAGTCTCCTAACATGCGGTGAC
GTGGAGGAGAATCCTGGCCCAATGAGCGAGCTGATTAAGGAGAACATGCACATGAAGCTGTACATGGAGG
GCACCGTGGACAACCATCACTTCAAGTGCACATCCGAGGGCGAAGGCAAGCCCTACGAGGGCACCCAGAC
CATGAGAATCAAGGTGGTCGAGGGCGGCCCTCTCCCCTTCGCCTTCGACATCCTGGCTACTAGCTTCCTC
TACGGCAGCAAGACCTTCATCAACCACACCCAGGGCATCCCCGACTTCTTCAAGCAGTCCTTCCCTGAGG
GCTTCACATGGGAGAGAGTCACCACATACGAGGACGGGGGCGTGCTGACCGCTACCCAGGACACCAGCCT
CCAGGACGGCTGCCTCATCTACAACGTCAAGATCAGAGGGGTGAACTTCACATCCAACGGCCCTGTGATG
CAGAAGAAAACACTCGGCTGGGAGGCCTTCACCGAGACGCTGTACCCCGCTGACGGCGGCCTGGAAGGCA
GAAACGACATGGCCCTGAAGCTCGTGGGCGGGAGCCATCTGATCGCAAACATCAAGACCACATATAGATC
CAAGAAACCCGCTAAGAACCTCAAGATGCCTGGCGTCTACTATGTGGACTACAGACTGGAAAGAATCAAG
GAGGCCAACAACGAGACCTACGTCGAGCAGCACGAGGTGGCAGTGGCCAGATACTGCGACCTCCCTAGCA
AACTGGGGCACAAGCTTAATTGAGCGGCCGCTCAACCTCTGGATTACAAAATTTGTGAAAGATTGACTGG
TATTCTTAACTATGTTGCTCCTTTTACGCTATGTGGATACGCTGCTTTAATGCCTTTGTATCATGCTATT
GCTTCCCGTATGGCTTTCATTTTCTCCTCCTTGTATAAATCCTGGTTGCTGTCTCTTTATGAGGAGTTGT
GGCCCGTTGTCAGGCAACGTGGCGTGGTGTGCACTGTGTTTGCTGACGCAACCCCCACTGGTTGGGGCAT
TGCCACCACCTGTCAGCTCCTTTCCGGGACTTTCGCTTTCCCCCTCCCTATTGCCACGGCGGAACTCATC
GCCGCCTGCCTTGCCCGCTGCTGGACAGGGGCTCGGCTGTTGGGCACTGACAATTCCGTGGTGTTGTCGG
GGAAATCATCGTCCTTTCCTTGGCTGCTCGCCTGTGTTGCCACCTGGATTCTGCGCGGGACGTCCTTCTG
CTACGTCCCTTCGGCCCTCAATCCAGCGGACCTTCCTTCCCGCGGCCTGCTGCCGGCTCTGCGGCCTCTT
CCGCGTCTACGCCTTCGCCCTCAGACGAGTCGGATCTCCCTTTGGGCCGCCTCCCCGCAGGTACCTTTAA
GACCAATGACTTACAAGGCAGCTGTAGATCTTAGCCACTTTTTAAAAGAAAAGGGGGGACTGGAAGGGCT
AATTCACTCCCAAAGAAGTCAAGATCTGCTTTTTGCCTGTACTGGGTCTCTCTGGTTAGACCAGAGTCTC
TCTGGTTAGACCAGATCTGAGCCTGGGAGCTCTCTGGCTAACTAGGGAACCCACTGCTTAAGCCTCAATA
AAGCTTGCCTTGAGTGCTTCAAGTAGTGTGTGCCCGTCTGTTGTGTGACTCTGGTAACTAGAGATCCCTC
AGACCCTTTTAGTCAGTGTGGAAAATCTCTAGCAGTTTAAACCCGCTGATCAGCCTCGACTGTGCCTTCT
AGTTGCCAGCCATCTGTTGTTTGCCCCTCCCCCGTGCCTTCCTTGACCCTGGAAGGTGCCACTCCCACTG
TCCTTTCCTAATAAAATGAGGAAATTGCATCGCATTGTCTGAGTAGGTGTCATTCTATTCTGGGGGGTGG
GGTGGGGCAGGACAGCAAGGGGGAGGATTGGGAAGTCAATAGCAGGCATGCTGGGGATGCGGTGGGCTCT
ATGGGCGGCCGTTAATTAAGCTTTTGTTCCCTTTAGTGAGGGTTAATTGCGCGCTTGGCGTAATCATGGT
CATAGCTGTTTCCTGTGTGAAATTGTTATCCGCTCACAATTCCACACAACATACGAGCCGGGAGCATAAA
GTGTAAAGCCTGGGGTGCCTAATGAGTGAGCTAACTCACATTAATTGCGTTGCGCTCACTGCCCGCTTTC
CAGTCGGGAAACCTGTCGTGCCAGCTGCATTAATGAATCGGCCAACGCGCGGGGAGAGGCGGTTTGCGTA
TTGGGCGCTCTTCCGCTTCCTCGCTCACTGACTCGCTGCGCTCGGTCGTTCGGCTGCGGCGAGCGGTATC
AGCTCACTCAAAGGCGGTAATACGGTTATCCACAGAATCAGGGGATAACGCAGGAAAGAACATGTGAGCA
AAAGGCCAGCAAAAGGCCAGGAACCGTAAAAAGGCCGCGTTGCTGGCGTTTTTCCATAGGCTCCGCCCCC
CTGACGAGCATCACAAAAATCGACGCTCAAGTCAGAGGTGGCGAAACCCGACAGGACTATAAAGATACCA
GGCGTTTCCCCCTGGAAGCTCCCTCGTGCGCTCTCCTGTTCCGACCCTGCCGCTTACCGGATACCTGTCC
GCCTTTCTCCCTTCGGGAAGCGTGGCGCTTTCTCATAGCTCACGCTGTAGGTATCTCAGTTCGGTGTAGG
TCGTTCGCTCCAAGCTGGGCTGTGTGCACGAACCCCCCGTTCAGCCCGACCGCTGCGCCTTATCCGGTAA
CTATCGTCTTGAGTCCAACCCGGTAAGACACGACTTATCGCCACTGGCAGCAGCCACTGGTAACAGGATT
AGCAGAGCGAGGTATGTAGGCGGTGCTACAGAGTTCTTGAAGTGGTGGCCTAACTACGGCTACACTAGAA
GAACAGTATTTGGTATCTGCGCTCTGCTGAAGCCAGTTACCTTCGGAAAAAGAGTTGGTAGCTCTTGATC
CGGCAAACAAACCACCGCTGGTAGCGGTGGTTTTTTTGTTTGCAAGCAGCAGATTACGCGCAGAAAAAAA
GGATCTCAAGAAGATCCTTTGATCTTTTCTACGGGGTCTGACGCTCAGTGGAACGAAAACTCACGTTAAG
GGATTTTGGTCATGAGATTATCAAAAAGGATCTTCACCTAGATCCTTTTAAATTAAAAATGAAGTTTTAA
ATCAATCTAAAGTATATATGAGTAAACTTGGTCTGACAGTTACCAATGCTTAATCAGTGAGGCACCTATC
TCAGCGATCTGTCTATTTCGTTCATCCATAGTTGCCTGACTCCCCGTCGTGTAGATAACTACGATACGGG
AGGGCTTACCATCTGGCCCCAGTGCTGCAATGATACCGCGAGACCCACGCTCACCGGCTCCAGATTTATC
AGCAATAAACCAGCCAGCCGGAAGGGCCGAGCGCAGAAGTGGTCCTGCAACTTTATCCGCCTCCATCCAG
TCTATTAATTGTTGCCGGGAAGCTAGAGTAAGTAGTTCGCCAGTTAATAGTTTGCGCAACGTTGTTGCCA
TTGCTACAGGCATCGTGGTGTCACGCTCGTCGTTTGGTATGGCTTCATTCAGCTCCGGTTCCCAACGATC
AAGGCGAGTTACATGATCCCCCATGTTGTGCAAAAAAGCGGTTAGCTCCTTCGGTCCTCCGATCGTTGTC
AGAAGTAAGTTGGCCGCAGTGTTATCACTCATGGTTATGGCAGCACTGCATAATTCTCTTACTGTCATGC
CATCCGTAAGATGCTTTTCTGTGACTGGTGAGTACTCAACCAAGTCATTCTGAGAATAGTGTATGCGGCG
ACCGAGTTGCTCTTGCCCGGCGTCAATACGGGATAATACCGCGCCACATAGCAGAACTTTAAAAGTGCTC
ATCATTGGAAAACGTTCTTCGGGGCGAAAACTCTCAAGGATCTTACCGCTGTTGAGATCCAGTTCGATGT
AACCCACTCGTGCACCCAACTGATCTTCAGCATCTTTTACTTTCACCAGCGTTTCTGGGTGAGCAAAAAC
AGGAAGGCAAAATGCCGCAAAAAAGGGAATAAGGGCGACACGGAAATGTTGAATACTCATACTCTTCCTT
TTTCAATATTATTGAAGCATTTATCAGGGTTATTGTCTCATGAGCGGATACATATTTGAATGTATTTAGA
AAAATAAACAAATAGGGGTTCCGCGCACATTTCCCCGAAAAGTGCCACCTAAATTGTAAGCGTTAATATT
TTGTTAAAATTCGCGTTAAATTTTTGTTAAATCAGCTCATTTTTTAACCAATAGGCCGAAATCGGCAAAA
TCCCTTATAAATCAAAAGAATAGACCGAGATAGGGT
[37 nt withheld, positions 7107-7143]
AAAGAACGTGGACTCCAACGTCAAAGG
[49 nt withheld, positions 7171-7219]
T
[91 nt withheld, positions 7221-7311]
G
[124 nt withheld, positions 7313-7436]
CCCATTCGCCATTCAGGCTGCGCAACTGTTGGGAAGGGCGATCGGTGCGGGCCTCTTCGCTATTACGCCA
GCTGGCGAAAGGGGGATGTGCTGCAAGGCGATTAAGTTGGGTAACGCCAGGGTTTTCCCAGTCACGACGT
TGTAAAACGACGGCCAGTGAGCGCGCGTAATACGACTCACTATAGGGCGAATTGACTAGTACATAACTTA
CGGTAAATGGCCCGCCTGGCTGACCGCCCAACGACCCCCGCCCATTGACGTCAATAATGACGTATGTTCC
CATAGTAACGCCAATAGGGACTTTCCATTGACGTCAATGGGTGGAGTATTTACGGTAAACTGCCCACTTG
GCAGTACATCAAGTGTATCATATGCCAAGTACGCCCCCTATTGACGTCAATGACGGTAAATGGCCCGCCT
GGCATTATGCCCAGTACATGACCTTATGGGACTTTCCTACTTGGCAGTACATCTACGTATTAGTCATCGC
TATTACCATGGTGATGCGGTTTTGGCAGTACATCAATGGGCGTGGATAGCGGTTTGACTCACGGGGATTT
CCAAGTCTCCACCCCATTGACGTCAATGGGAGTTTGTTTTGGCACCAAAATCAACGGGACTTTCCAAAAT
GTCGTAACAACTCCGCCCCATTGACGCAAATGGGCGGTAGGCGTGTACGGTGGGAGGTCTATATAAGCAG
CGCGTTTTGCCTGTACTGGGTCTCTCTGGTTAGACCAGATCTGAGCCTGGGAGCTCTCTGGCTAACTAGG
GAACCCACTGCTTAAGCCTCAATAAAGCTTGCCTTGAGTGCTTCAAGTAGTGTGTGCCCGTCTGTTGTGT
GACTCTGGTAACTAGAGATCCCTCAGACCCTTTTAGTCAGTGTGGAAAATCTCTAGCAGTGGCGCCCGAA
CAGGGACTTGAAAGCGAAAGGGAAACCAGAGGAGCTCTCTCGACGCAGGACTCGGCTTGCTGAAGCGCGC
ACGGCAAGAGGCGAGGGGCGGCGACTGGTGAGTACGCCAAAAATTTTGACTAGCGGAGGCTAGAAGGAGA
GAGATGGGTGCGAGAGCGTCAGTATTAAGCGGGGGAGAATTAGATCGCGATGGGAAAAAATTCGGTTAAG
GCCAGGGGGAAAGAAAAAATATAAATTAAAACATATAGTATGGGCAAGCAGGGAGCTAGAACGATTCGCA
GTTAATCCTGGCCTGTTAGAAACATCAGAAGGCTGTAGACAAATACTGGGACAGCTACAACCATCCCTTC
AGACAGGATCAGAAGAACTTAGATCATTATATAATACAGTAGCAACCCTCTATTGTGTGCATCAAAGGAT
AGAGATAAAAGACACCAAGGAAGCTTTAGACAAGATAGAGGAAGAGCAAAACAAAAGTAAGACCACCGCA
CAGCAAGCGGCCGGCCGCGCTGATCTTCAGACCTGGAGGAGGAGATATGAGGGACAATTGGAGAAGTGAA
TTATATAAATATAAAGTAGTAAAAATTGAACCATTAGGAGTAGCACCCACCAAGGCAAAGAGAAGAGTGG
TGCAGAGAGAAAAAAGAGCAGTGGGAATAGGAGCTTTGTTCCTTGGGTTCTTGGGAGCAGCAGGAAGCAC
TATGGGCGCAGCGTCAATGACGCTGACGGTACAGGCCAGACAATTATTGTCTGGTATAGTGCAGCAGCAG
AACAATTTGCTGAGGGCTATTGAGGCGCAACAGCATCTGTTGCAACTCACAGTCTGGGGCATCAAGCAGC
TCCAGGCAAGAATCCTGGCTGTGGAAAGATACCTAAAGGATCAACAGCTCCTGGGGATTTGGGGTTGCTC
TGGAAAACTCATTTGCACCACTGCTGTGCCTTGGAATGCTAGTTGGAGTAATAAATCTCTGGAACAGATT
TGGAATCACACGACCTGGATGGAGTGGGACAGAGAAATTAACAATTACACAAGCTTAATACACTCCTTAA
TTGAAGAATCGCAAAACCAGCAAGAAAAGAATGAACAAGAATTATTGGAATTAGATAAATGGGCAAGTTT
GTGGAATTGGTTTAACATAACAAATTGGCTGTGGTATATAAAATTATTCATAATGATAGTAGGAGGCTTG
GTAGGTTTAAGAATAGTTTTTGCTGTACTTTCTATAGTGAATAGAGTTAGGCAGGGATATTCACCATTAT
CGTTTCAGACCCACCTCCCAACCCCGAGGGGACCCGACAGGCCCGAAGGAATAGAAGAAGAAGGTGGAGA
GAGAGACAGAGACAGATCCATTCGATTAGTGAACGGATCGGCACTGCGTGCGCCAATTCTGCAGCCAAGG
TCGGGCAGGAA
